>Addgene plasmid #76113 | TRPM7 gRNA (BRDN0001145424) | addgene full sequence | sequence record 185210 | Addgene Assembled Sequence
CCCGGGTGCAAAGATGGATAAAGTTTTAAACAGAGAGGAATCTTTGCAGCTAATGGACCTTCTAGGTCTT
GAAAGGAGTGGGAATTGGCTCCGGTGCCCGTCAGTGGGCAGAGCGCACATCGCCCACAGTCCCCGAGAAG
TTGGGGGGAGGGGTCGGCAATTGATCCGGTGCCTAGAGAAGGTGGCGCGGGGTAAACTGGGAAAGTGATG
TCGTGTACTGGCTCCGCCTTTTTCCCGAGGGTGGGGGAGAACCGTATATAAGTGCAGTAGTCGCCGTGAA
CGTTCTTTTTCGCAACGGGTTTGCCGCCAGAACACAGGTAAGTGCCGTGTGTGGTTCCCGCGGGCCTGGC
CTCTTTACGGGTTATGGCCCTTGCGTGCCTTGAATTACTTCCACCTGGCTGCAGTACGTGATTCTTGATC
CCGAGCTTCGGGTTGGAAGTGGGTGGGAGAGTTCGAGGCCTTGCGCTTAAGGAGCCCCTTCGCCTCGTGC
TTGAGTTGAGGCCTGGCCTGGGCGCTGGGGCCGCCGCGTGCGAATCTGGTGGCACCTTCGCGCCTGTCTC
GCTGCTTTCGATAAGTCTCTAGCCATTTAAAATTTTTGATGACCTGCTGCGACGCTTTTTTTCTGGCAAG
ATAGTCTTGTAAATGCGGGCCAAGATCTGCACACTGGTATTTCGGTTTTTGGGGCCGCGGGCGGCGACGG
GGCCCGTGCGTCCCAGCGCACATGTTCGGCGAGGCGGGGCCTGCGAGCGCGGCCACCGAGAATCGGACGG
GGGTAGTCTCAAGCTGGCCGGCCTGCTCTGGTGCCTGGCCTCGCGCCGCCGTGTATCGCCCCGCCCTGGG
CGGCAAGGCTGGCCCGGTCGGCACCAGTTGCGTGAGCGGAAAGATGGCCGCTTCCCGGCCCTGCTGCAGG
GAGCTCAAAATGGAGGACGCGGCGCTCGGGAGAGCGGGCGGGTGAGTCACCCACACAAAGGAAAAGGGCC
TTTCCGTCCTCAGCCGTCGCTTCATGTGACTCCACGGAGTACCGGGCGCCGTCCAGGCACCTCGATTAGT
TCTCGAGCTTTTGGAGTACGTCGTCTTTAGGTTGGGGGGAGGGGTTTTATGCGATGGAGTTTCCCCACAC
TGAGTGGGTGGAGACTGAAGTTAGGCCAGCTTGGCACTTGATGTAATTCTCCTTGGAATTTGCCCTTTTT
GAGTTTGGATCTTGGTTCATTCTCAAGCCTCAGACAGTGGTTCAAAGTTTTTTTCTTCCATTTCAGGTGT
CGTGACGTACGGCCACCATGACCGAGTACAAGCCCACGGTGCGCCTCGCCACCCGCGACGACGTCCCCAG
GGCCGTACGCACCCTCGCCGCCGCGTTCGCCGACTACCCCGCCACGCGCCACACCGTCGATCCGGACCGC
CACATCGAGCGGGTCACCGAGCTGCAAGAACTCTTCCTCACGCGCGTCGGGCTCGACATCGGCAAGGTGT
GGGTCGCGGACGACGGCGCCGCCGTGGCGGTCTGGACCACGCCGGAGAGCGTCGAAGCGGGGGCGGTGTT
CGCCGAGATCGGCCCGCGCATGGCCGAGTTGAGCGGTTCCCGGCTGGCCGCGCAGCAACAGATGGAAGGC
CTCCTGGCGCCGCACCGGCCCAAGGAGCCCGCGTGGTTCCTGGCCACCGTCGGAGTCTCGCCCGACCACC
AGGGCAAGGGTCTGGGCAGCGCCGTCGTGCTCCCCGGAGTGGAGGCGGCCGAGCGCGCCGGGGTGCCCGC
CTTCCTGGAGACCTCCGCGCCCCGCAACCTCCCCTTCTACGAGCGGCTCGGCTTCACCGTCACCGCCGAC
GTCGAGGTGCCCGAAGGACCGCGCACCTGGTGCATGACCCGCAAGCCCGGTGCCTGAACGCGTTAAGTCG
ACAATCAACCTCTGGATTACAAAATTTGTGAAAGATTGACTGGTATTCTTAACTATGTTGCTCCTTTTAC
GCTATGTGGATACGCTGCTTTAATGCCTTTGTATCATGCTATTGCTTCCCGTATGGCTTTCATTTTCTCC
TCCTTGTATAAATCCTGGTTGCTGTCTCTTTATGAGGAGTTGTGGCCCGTTGTCAGGCAACGTGGCGTGG
TGTGCACTGTGTTTGCTGACGCAACCCCCACTGGTTGGGGCATTGCCACCACCTGTCAGCTCCTTTCCGG
GACTTTCGCTTTCCCCCTCCCTATTGCCACGGCGGAACTCATCGCCGCCTGCCTTGCCCGCTGCTGGACA
GGGGCTCGGCTGTTGGGCACTGACAATTCCGTGGTGTTGTCGGGGAAATCATCGTCCTTTCCTTGGCTGC
TCGCCTGTGTTGCCACCTGGATTCTGCGCGGGACGTCCTTCTGCTACGTCCCTTCGGCCCTCAATCCAGC
GGACCTTCCTTCCCGCGGCCTGCTGCCGGCTCTGCGGCCTCTTCCGCGTCTTCGCCTTCGCCCTCAGACG
AGTCGGATCTCCCTTTGGGCCGCCTCCCCGCGTCGACTTTAAGACCAATGACTTACAAGGCAGCTGTAGA
TCTTAGCCACTTTTTAAAAGAAAAGGGGGGACTGGAAGGGCTAATTCACTCCCAACGAAGACAAGATCTG
CTTTTTGCTTGTACTGGGTCTCTCTGGTTAGACCAGATCTGAGCCTGGGAGCTCTCTGGCTAACTAGGGA
ACCCACTGCTTAAGCCTCAATAAAGCTTGCCTTGAGTGCTTCAAGTAGTGTGTGCCCGTCTGTTGTGTGA
CTCTGGTAACTAGAGATCCCTCAGACCCTTTTAGTCAGTGTGGAAAATCTCTAGCAGTACGTATAGTAGT
TCATGTCATCTTATTATTCAGTATTTATAACTTGCAAAGAAATGAATATCAGAGAGTGAGAGGAACTTGT
TTATTGCAGCTTATAATGGTTACAAATAAAGCAATAGCATCACAAATTTCACAAATAAAGCATTTTTTTC
ACTGCATTCTAGTTGTGGTTTGTCCAAACTCATCAATGTATCTTATCATGTCTGGCTCTAGCTATCCCGC
CCCTAACTCCGCCCATCCCGCCCCTAACTCCGCCCAGTTCCGCCCATTCTCCGCCCCATGGCTGACTAAT
TTTTTTTATTTATGCAGAGGCCGAGGCCGCCTCGGCCTCTGAGCTATTCCAGAAGTAGTGAGGAGGCTTT
TTTGGAGGCCTAGGGACGTACCCAATTCGCCCTATAGTGAGTCGTATTACGCGCGCTCACTGGCCGTCGT
TTTACAACGTCGTGACTGGGAAAACCCTGGCGTTACCCAACTTAATCGCCTTGCAGCACATCCCCCTTTC
GCCAGCTGGCGTAATAGCGAAGAGGCCCGCACCGATCGCCCTTCCCAACAGTTGCGCAGCCTGAATGGCG
AATGGG
[124 nt withheld, positions 3367-3490]
C
[91 nt withheld, positions 3492-3582]
A
[49 nt withheld, positions 3584-3632]
CCTTTGACGTTGGAGTCCACGTTCTTT
[37 nt withheld, positions 3660-3696]
ACCCTATCTCGGTCTATTCTTTTGATTTATAAGGGATTTTGCCGATTTCGGCCTATTGGTTAAAAAATGA
GCTGATTTAACAAAAATTTAACGCGAATTTTAACAAAATATTAACGCTTACAATTTAGGTGGCACTTTTC
GGGGAAATGTGCGCGGAACCCCTATTTGTTTATTTTTCTAAATACATTCAAATATGTATCCGCTCATGAG
ACAATAACCCTGATAAATGCTTCAATAATATTGAAAAAGGAAGAGTATGAGTATTCAACATTTCCGTGTC
GCCCTTATTCCCTTTTTTGCGGCATTTTGCCTTCCTGTTTTTGCTCACCCAGAAACGCTGGTGAAAGTAA
AAGATGCTGAAGATCAGTTGGGTGCACGAGTGGGTTACATCGAACTGGATCTCAACAGCGGTAAGATCCT
TGAGAGTTTTCGCCCCGAAGAACGTTTTCCAATGATGAGCACTTTTAAAGTTCTGCTATGTGGCGCGGTA
TTATCCCGTATTGACGCCGGGCAAGAGCAACTCGGTCGCCGCATACACTATTCTCAGAATGACTTGGTTG
AGTACTCACCAGTCACAGAAAAGCATCTTACGGATGGCATGACAGTAAGAGAATTATGCAGTGCTGCCAT
AACCATGAGTGATAACACTGCGGCCAACTTACTTCTGACAACGATCGGAGGACCGAAGGAGCTAACCGCT
TTTTTGCACAACATGGGGGATCATGTAACTCGCCTTGATCGTTGGGAACCGGAGCTGAATGAAGCCATAC
CAAACGACGAGCGTGACACCACGATGCCTGTAGCAATGGCAACAACGTTGCGCAAACTATTAACTGGCGA
ACTACTTACTCTAGCTTCCCGGCAACAATTAATAGACTGGATGGAGGCGGATAAAGTTGCAGGACCACTT
CTGCGCTCGGCCCTTCCGGCTGGCTGGTTTATTGCTGATAAATCTGGAGCCGGTGAGCGTGGGTCTCGCG
GTATCATTGCAGCACTGGGGCCAGATGGTAAGCCCTCCCGTATCGTAGTTATCTACACGACGGGGAGTCA
GGCAACTATGGATGAACGAAATAGACAGATCGCTGAGATAGGTGCCTCACTGATTAAGCATTGGTAACTG
TCAGACCAAGTTTACTCATATATACTTTAGATTGATTTAAAACTTCATTTTTAATTTAAAAGGATCTAGG
TGAAGATCCTTTTTGATAATCTCATGACCAAAATCCCTTAACGTGAGTTTTCGTTCCACTGAGCGTCAGA
CCCCGTAGAAAAGATCAAAGGATCTTCTTGAGATCCTTTTTTTCTGCGCGTAATCTGCTGCTTGCAAACA
AAAAAACCACCGCTACCAGCGGTGGTTTGTTTGCCGGATCAAGAGCTACCAACTCTTTTTCCGAAGGTAA
CTGGCTTCAGCAGAGCGCAGATACCAAATACTGTTCTTCTAGTGTAGCCGTAGTTAGGCCACCACTTCAA
GAACTCTGTAGCACCGCCTACATACCTCGCTCTGCTAATCCTGTTACCAGTGGCTGCTGCCAGTGGCGAT
AAGTCGTGTCTTACCGGGTTGGACTCAAGACGATAGTTACCGGATAAGGCGCAGCGGTCGGGCTGAACGG
GGGGTTCGTGCACACAGCCCAGCTTGGAGCGAACGACCTACACCGAACTGAGATACCTACAGCGTGAGCT
ATGAGAAAGCGCCACGCTTCCCGAAGGGAGAAAGGCGGACAGGTATCCGGTAAGCGGCAGGGTCGGAACA
GGAGAGCGCACGAGGGAGCTTCCAGGGGGAAACGCCTGGTATCTTTATAGTCCTGTCGGGTTTCGCCACC
TCTGACTTGAGCGTCGATTTTTGTGATGCTCGTCAGGGGGGCGGAGCCTATGGAAAAACGCCAGCAACGC
GGCCTTTTTACGGTTCCTGGCCTTTTGCTGGCCTTTTGCTCACATGTTCTTTCCTGCGTTATCCCCTGAT
TCTGTGGATAACCGTATTACCGCCTTTGAGTGAGCTGATACCGCTCGCCGCAGCCGAACGACCGAGCGCA
GCGAGTCAGTGAGCGAGGAAGCGGAAGAGCGCCCAATACGCAAACCGCCTCTCCCCGCGCGTTGGCCGAT
TCATTAATGCAGCTGGCACGACAGGTTTCCCGACTGGAAAGCGGGCAGTGAGCGCAACGCAATTAATGTG
AGTTAGCTCACTCATTAGGCACCCCAGGCTTTACACTTTATGCTTCCGGCTCGTATGTTGTGTGGAATTG
TGAGCGGATAACAATTTCACACAGGAAACAGCTATGACCATGATTACGCCAAGCGCGCAATTAACCCTCA
CTAAAGGGAACAAAAGCTGGAGCTGCAAGCTTAATGTAGTCTTATGCAATACTCTTGTAGTCTTGCAACA
TGGTAACGATGAGTTAGCAACATGCCTTACAAGGAGAGAAAAAGCACCGTGCATGCCGATTGGTGGAAGT
AAGGTGGTACGATCGTGCCTTATTAGGAAGGCAACAGACGGGTCTGACATGGATTGGACGAACCACTGAA
TTGCCGCATTGCAGAGATATTGTATTTAAGTGCCTAGCTCGATACATAAACGGGTCTCTCTGGTTAGACC
AGATCTGAGCCTGGGAGCTCTCTGGCTAACTAGGGAACCCACTGCTTAAGCCTCAATAAAGCTTGCCTTG
AGTGCTTCAAGTAGTGTGTGCCCGTCTGTTGTGTGACTCTGGTAACTAGAGATCCCTCAGACCCTTTTAG
TCAGTGTGGAAAATCTCTAGCAGTGGCGCCCGAACAGGGACTTGAAAGCGAAAGGGAAACCAGAGGAGCT
CTCTCGACGCAGGACTCGGCTTGCTGAAGCGCGCACGGCAAGAGGCGAGGGGCGGCGACTGGTGAGTACG
CCAAAAATTTTGACTAGCGGAGGCTAGAAGGAGAGAGATGGGTGCGAGAGCGTCAGTATTAAGCGGGGGA
GAATTAGATCGCGATGGGAAAAAATTCGGTTAAGGCCAGGGGGAAAGAAAAAATATAAATTAAAACATAT
AGTATGGGCAAGCAGGGAGCTAGAACGATTCGCAGTTAATCCTGGCCTGTTAGAAACATCAGAAGGCTGT
AGACAAATACTGGGACAGCTACAACCATCCCTTCAGACAGGATCAGAAGAACTTAGATCATTATATAATA
CAGTAGCAACCCTCTATTGTGTGCATCAAAGGATAGAGATAAAAGACACCAAGGAAGCTTTAGACAAGAT
AGAGGAAGAGCAAAACAAAAGTAAGACCACCGCACAGCAAGCGGCCGCTGATCTTCAGACCTGGAGGAGG
AGATATGAGGGACAATTGGAGAAGTGAATTATATAAATATAAAGTAGTAAAAATTGAACCATTAGGAGTA
GCACCCACCAAGGCAAAGAGAAGAGTGGTGCAGAGAGAAAAAAGAGCAGTGGGAATAGGAGCTTTGTTCC
TTGGGTTCTTGGGAGCAGCAGGAAGCACTATGGGCGCAGCGTCAATGACGCTGACGGTACAGGCCAGACA
ATTATTGTCTGGTATAGTGCAGCAGCAGAACAATTTGCTGAGGGCTATTGAGGCGCAACAGCATCTGTTG
CAACTCACAGTCTGGGGCATCAAGCAGCTCCAGGCAAGAATCCTGGCTGTGGAAAGATACCTAAAGGATC
AACAGCTCCTGGGGATTTGGGGTTGCTCTGGAAAACTCATTTGCACCACTGCTGTGCCTTGGAATGCTAG
TTGGAGTAATAAATCTCTGGAACAGATTTGGAATCACACGACCTGGATGGAGTGGGACAGAGAAATTAAC
AATTACACAAGCTTAATACACTCCTTAATTGAAGAATCGCAAAACCAGCAAGAAAAGAATGAACAAGAAT
TATTGGAATTAGATAAATGGGCAAGTTTGTGGAATTGGTTTAACATAACAAATTGGCTGTGGTATATAAA
ATTATTCATAATGATAGTAGGAGGCTTGGTAGGTTTAAGAATAGTTTTTGCTGTACTTTCTATAGTGAAT
AGAGTTAGGCAGGGATATTCACCATTATCGTTTCAGACCCACCTCCCAACCCCGAGGGGACCCAGAGAGG
GCCTATTTCCCATGATTCCTTCATATTTGCATATACGATACAAGGCTGTTAGAGAGATAATTAGAATTAA
TTTGACTGTAAACACAAAGATATTAGTACAAAATACGTGACGTAGAAAGTAATAATTTCTTGGGTAGTTT
GCAGTTTTAAAATTATGTTTTAAAATGGACTATCATATGCTTACCGTAACTTGAAAGTATTTCGATTTCT
TGGCTTTATATATCTTGTGGAAAGGACGAAACACCGCAAATATAAGTGCCACCACAGTTTTAGAGCTAGA
AATAGCAAGTTAAAATAAGGCTAGTCCGTTATCAACTTGAAAAAGTGGCACCGAGTCGGTGCTTTTTTAA
GCTTGGCGTAACTAGATCTTGAGACAAATGGCAGTATTCATCCACAATTTTAAAAGAAAAGGGGGGATTG
GGGGGTACAGTGCAGGGGAAAGAATAGTAGACATAATAGCAACAGACATACAAACTAAAGAATTACAAAA
ACAAATTACAAAAATTCAAAATTTTCGGGTTTATTACAGGGACAGCAGAGATCCACTTTGGCGCCGGCTC
GAGGGGG
Features (pLannotate 1.2.2; 29 found; start..end, strand, type, name):
     14..80      +  CDS            small t antigen (fragment): SV40 (simian virus 40) small t antigen
    106..317     +  promoter       EF-1α core promoter: core promoter for human elongation factor EF-1α
    318..1256    +  intron         EF-1α intron A: intron upstream of the start codon of human EF-1α
   1278..1877    +  CDS            PuroR (fragment): puromycin N-acetyltransferase; pac from Streptomyces; confers resistance to puromycin
   1893..2481    +  misc_feature   WPRE: woodchuck hepatitis virus posttranscriptional regulatory element
   2532..2551    +  misc_feature   cPPT/CTS (fragment): central polypurine tract and central termination sequence of HIV-1
   2553..2786    +  LTR            3' LTR (ΔU3): self-inactivating 3' long terminal repeat (LTR) from HIV-1
   2864..2985    +  polyA_signal   SV40 poly(A) signal: SV40 polyadenylation signal
   3025..3160    +  rep_origin     SV40 ori: SV40 origin of replication
   3181..3199    -  promoter       T7 promoter: promoter for bacteriophage T7 RNA polymerase
   3207..3362    +  CDS            lacZα (fragment): LacZα fragment of β-galactosidase; lacZ fragment
   3367..3795    +  rep_origin     f1 ori (sequence partly withheld): f1 bacteriophage origin of replication; arrow indicates direction of (+) strand synthesis
   3848..3952    +  promoter       AmpR promoter: bla
   3953..4813    +  CDS            AmpR: β-lactamase; bla; confers resistance to ampicillin, carbenicillin, and related antibiotics
   4984..5572    +  rep_origin     ori: high-copy-number ColE1/pMB1/pBR322/pUC origin of replication
   5755..5847    +  CDS            lacI (fragment): lac repressor; lacI; The lac repressor binds to the lac operator to inhibit transcription in E. coli. This inhibition can be relieved by adding lactose or isopropyl-β-D-thiogalactopyranoside (IPTG).
   5860..5881    +  protein_bind   CAP binding site: CAP binding activates transcription in the presence of cAMP. E. coli catabolite activator protein
   5896..5926    +  promoter       lac promoter: promoter for the E. coli lac operon
   5934..5950    +  protein_bind   lac operator: The lac repressor binds to the lac operator to inhibit transcription in E. coli. This inhibition can be relieved by adding lactose or isopropyl-β-D-thiogalactopyranoside (IPTG). lac repressor encoded by lacI
   5995..6013    +  promoter       T3 promoter: promoter for bacteriophage T3 RNA polymerase
   6041..6267    +  promoter       RSV promoter: Rous sarcoma virus enhancer/promoter
   6268..6448    +  LTR            5' LTR (truncated): truncated 5' long terminal repeat (LTR) from HIV-1
   6495..6620    +  misc_feature   HIV-1 Ψ: packaging signal of human immunodeficiency virus type 1
   6604..6967    +  CDS            HIV-1 gag (fragment): gag protein from human immunodeficiency virus 1; gag
   7113..7346    +  misc_feature   RRE: The Rev response element (RRE) of HIV-1 allows for Rev-dependent mRNA export from the nucleus to the cytoplasm.
   7723..7749    +  CDS            Rev (fragment): human immunodeficiency virus 1 (HIV-1) Rev protein; rev; enhances nuclear export of unspliced and incompletely spliced viral mRNAs
   7753..7993    +  promoter       U6 promoter: RNA polymerase III promoter for human U6 snRNA
   8023..8098    +  misc_RNA       gRNA scaffold: guide RNA scaffold for the Streptococcus pyogenes CRISPR/Cas9 system
   8154..8271    +  misc_feature   cPPT/CTS: central polypurine tract and central termination sequence of HIV-1
