[The description below was written by a language model from this plasmid's Addgene catalogue record and pLannotate feature annotations shown in this document.]
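Description:
TRPM7 gRNA (BRDN0001145424) is a third-generation lentiviral guide RNA plasmid built on the lentiGuide-Puro backbone and designed to target human TRPM7 for CRISPR-Cas9 editing. It is propagated in E. coli as a high-copy plasmid through a ColE1/pUC-type origin and selected with ampicillin via the β-lactamase gene. The bacterial portion also carries an f1 origin, remnants of the lac region, and T7 and T3 promoters. The annotated sequence record is 8,323 nt long.

The lentiviral transfer cassette begins with an RSV promoter fused to a truncated HIV-1 5' LTR, an arrangement that makes genomic RNA production Tat-independent. This is followed by the Ψ packaging signal with a partial gag sequence and the Rev response element. Within this framework, a human U6 RNA polymerase III promoter drives the TRPM7-specific spacer joined to the Streptococcus pyogenes gRNA scaffold. A cPPT/CTS element lies just downstream of the scaffold. A separate EF-1α promoter, annotated as the core promoter plus intron A, expresses puromycin N-acetyltransferase so that transduced mammalian cells can be selected with puromycin. WPRE follows to enhance transcript expression, and the cassette ends in a self-inactivating ΔU3 3' LTR. An SV40 poly(A) signal and SV40 origin lie beyond the LTR.

The plasmid does not encode Cas9, so it is meant to be used with a separate Cas9 vector or in cells that already express Cas9. The guide was designed against two TRPM7 reference transcripts and belongs to a human kinome gRNA collection associated with work on optimized sgRNA design. Typical use is knockout of TRPM7 in human cells after lentiviral delivery.
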