Addgene plasmid #76113: TRPM7 gRNA (BRDN0001145424)
Purpose: 3rd generation lentiviral gRNA plasmid targeting human TRPM7
Depositing lab: John Doench & David Root. Depositing organization: Broad Institute. Publication: Optimized sgRNA design to maximize activity and minimize off-target effects of CRISPR-Cas9. Doench JG, Fusi N, Sullender M, Hegde M, Vaimberg EW, Donovan KF, Smith I, Tothova Z, Wilen C, Orchard R, Virgin HW, Listgarten J, Root DE. Nat Biotechnol. 2016 Jan 18. doi: 10.1038/nbt.3437. PubMed 26780180.
Backbone
  Vector backbone: lentiGuide-Puro
  Backbone manufacturer: Zhang Lab (Addgene plasmid # 52963)
  Vector type: Mammalian Expression, Lentiviral, CRISPR
  Selectable markers: Puromycin
Growth in bacteria
  Bacterial resistance: Ampicillin, 100 μg/mL
  Growth temperature: 37°C
  Growth strain: DH5alpha
  Copy number: High Copy
Gene/Insert
  Gene/Insert name: TRPM7 (alt names: TRPM7; NM_001301212.1)
  gRNA/shRNA sequence: CAAATATAAGTGCCACCACA
  Species: H. sapiens (human)
  Entrez Gene: TRPM7 (a.k.a. ALSPDC, CHAK, CHAK1, LTRPC7, LTrpC-7, TRP-PLIK)
  Promoter: hU6
  Cloning method: Unknown
  Sequencing primers: 5′ U6-F; 3′ pS2-R
Terms and licenses: Academic/Nonprofit Terms; Industry Terms: Not Available to Industry
Depositor comments: The gRNA was designed to target the following Genbank reference sequence(s): NM_001301212.1,NM_017672.5. Note that this plasmid does NOT contain Cas9. It should be used in conjunction with lentiCas9-Blast (Addgene #52962) or otherwise with cell lines already expressing Cas9. Browse the full kinome gRNA library at http://www.addgene.org/pooled-library/broadgpp-human-kinome/ or visit http://www.broadinstitute.org/rnai/public/ for detailed protocols and information.
How to cite: TRPM7 gRNA (BRDN0001145424) was a gift from John Doench & David Root (Addgene plasmid # 76113 ; http://n2t.net/addgene:76113 ; RRID:Addgene_76113)
