>Addgene plasmid #76113 | TRPM7 gRNA (BRDN0001145424) | depositor partial sequence | sequence record 143573 | Target Sequence
CAAATATAAGTGCCACCACA
