>Addgene plasmid #76113 | TRPM7 gRNA (BRDN0001145424) | addgene partial sequence | sequence record 185209 | hU6-F
TAGAAAGTAATAATTTCTTGGGTAGTTTGCAGTTTTAAAATTATGTTTTAAAATGGACTATCATATGCTT
ACCGTAACTTGAAAGTATTTCGATTTCTTGGCTTTATATATCTTGTGGAAAGGACGAAACACCGCAAATA
TAAGTGCCACCACAGTTTTAGAGCTAGAAATAGCAAGTTAAAATAAGGCTAGTCCGTTATCAACTTGAAA
AAGTGGCACCGAGTCGGTGCTTTTTTAAGCTTGGCGTAACTAGATCTTGAGACAAATGGCAGTATTCATC
CACAATTTTAAAAGAAAAGGGGGGATTGGGGGGTACAGTGCAGGGGAAAGAATAGTAGACATAATAGCAA
CAGACATACAAACTAAAGAATTACAAAAACAAATTACAAAAATTCAAAATTTTCGGGTTTATTACAGGGA
CAGCAGAGATCCACTTTGGCGCCGGCTCGAGGGGGCCCGGGTGCAAAGATGGATAAAGTTTTAAACAGAG
AGGAATCTTTGCAGCTAATGGACCTTCTAGGTCTTGAAAGGAGTGGGAATTGGCTCCGGTGCCCGTCAGT
GGGCAGAGCG
